>Addgene plasmid #205677 | LHAPTW | addgene full sequence | sequence record 430239 | Addgene NGS Result
TGGAAGGGCTAATTCACTCCCAAAGAAGACAAGATATCCTTGATCTGTGGATCTACCACACACAAGGCTA
CTTCCCTGATTAGCAGAACTACACACCAGGGCCAGGGGTCAGATATCCACTGACCTTTGGATGGTGCTAC
AAGCTAGTACCAGTTGAGCCAGATAAGGTAGAAGAGGCCAATAAAGGAGAGAACACCAGCTTGTTACACC
CTGTGAGCCTGCATGGGATGGATGACCCGGAGAGAGAAGTGTTAGAGTGGAGGTTTGACAGCCGCCTAGC
ATTTCATCACGTGGCCCGAGAGCTGCATCCGGAGTACTTCAAGAACTGCTGATATCGAGCTTGCTACAAG
GGACTTTCCGCTGGGGACTTTCCAGGGAGGCGTGGCCTGGGCGGGACTGGGGAGTGGCGAGCCCTCAGAT
CCTGCATATAAGCAGCTGCTTTTTGCCTGTACTGGGTCTCTCTGGTTAGACCAGATCTGAGCCTGGGAGC
TCTCTGGCTAACTAGGGAACCCACTGCTTAAGCCTCAATAAAGCTTGCCTTGAGTGCTTCAAGTAGTGTG
TGCCCGTCTGTTGTGTGACTCTGGTAACTAGAGATCCCTCAGACCCTTTTAGTCAGTGTGGAAAATCTCT
AGCAGTGGCGCCCGAACAGGGACTTGAAAGCGAAAGGGAAACCAGAGGAGCTCTCTCGACGCAGGACTCG
GCTTGCTGAAGCGCGCACGGCAAGAGGCGAGGGGCGGCGACTGGTGAGTACGCCAAAAATTTTGACTAGC
GGAGGCTAGAAGGAGAGAGATGGGTGCGAGAGCGTCAGTATTAAGCGGGGGAGAATTAGATCGCGATGGG
AAAAAATTCGGTTAAGGCCAGGGGGAAAGAAAAAATATAAATTAAAACATATAGTATGGGCAAGCAGGGA
GCTAGAACGATTCGCAGTTAATCCTGGCCTGTTAGAAACATCAGAAGGCTGTAGACAAATACTGGGACAG
CTACAACCATCCCTTCAGACAGGATCAGAAGAACTTAGATCATTATATAATACAGTAGCAACCCTCTATT
GTGTGCATCAAAGGATAGAGATAAAAGACACCAAGGAAGCTTTAGACAAGATAGAGGAAGAGCAAAACAA
AAGTAAGACCACCGCACAGCAAGCGGCCGGCCGCTGATCTTCAGACCTGGAGGAGGAGATATGAGGGACA
ATTGGAGAAGTGAATTATATAAATATAAAGTAGTAAAAATTGAACCATTAGGAGTAGCACCCACCAAGGC
AAAGAGAAGAGTGGTGCAGAGAGAAAAAAGAGCAGTGGGAATAGGAGCTTTGTTCCTTGGGTTCTTGGGA
GCAGCAGGAAGCACTATGGGCGCAGCGTCAATGACGCTGACGGTACAGGCCAGACAATTATTGTCTGGTA
TAGTGCAGCAGCAGAACAATTTGCTGAGGGCTATTGAGGCGCAACAGCATCTGTTGCAACTCACAGTCTG
GGGCATCAAGCAGCTCCAGGCAAGAATCCTGGCTGTGGAAAGATACCTAAAGGATCAACAGCTCCTGGGG
ATTTGGGGTTGCTCTGGAAAACTCATTTGCACCACTGCTGTGCCTTGGAATGCTAGTTGGAGTAATAAAT
CTCTGGAACAGATTTGGAATCACACGACCTGGATGGAGTGGGACAGAGAAATTAACAATTACACAAGCTT
AATACACTCCTTAATTGAAGAATCGCAAAACCAGCAAGAAAAGAATGAACAAGAATTATTGGAATTAGAT
AAATGGGCAAGTTTGTGGAATTGGTTTAACATAACAAATTGGCTGTGGTATATAAAATTATTCATAATGA
TAGTAGGAGGCTTGGTAGGTTTAAGAATAGTTTTTGCTGTACTTTCTATAGTGAATAGAGTTAGGCAGGG
ATATTCACCATTATCGTTTCAGACCCACCTCCCAACCCCGAGGGGACCCGACAGGCCCGAAGGAATAGAA
GAAGAAGGTGGAGAGAGAGACAGAGACAGATCCATTCGATTAGTGAACGGATCTCGACGGTATCGCCTTT
AAAAGAAAAGGGGGGATTGGGGGGTACAGTGCAGGGGAAAGAATAGTAGACATAATAGCAACAGACATAC
AAACTAAAGAATTACAAAAACAAATTACAAAAATTCAAAATTTTCGGGTTTATTACAGGGACAGCAGAGA
TCCAGTTTATCGATGGGCAGAGCGCACATCGCCCACAGTCCCCGAGAAGTTGGGGGGAGGGGTCGGCAAT
TGAACCGGAGCCTAGAGAAGGTGGCGCGGGGTAAACTGGGAAAGTGATGTCGTGTACTGGCTCCGCCTTT
TTCCCGAGGGTGGGGGAGAACCGTATATAAGTGCAGTAGTCGCCGTGAACGTTCTTTTTCGCAACGGGTT
TGCCGCCAGAACACAGGGCTCGCATCTCTCCTTCACGCGCCCGCCGCCTTACCTGAGGCCGCCATCCACG
CCGGTTGAGTCGCGTTCTGCCGCCTCCCGCCTGTGGTGCCTCCTGAACTACGTCCGCCGTCTAGGTAAGT
TTAGAGCTCAGGTCGAGACCGGGCCTTTGTCCGGCGCTCCCTTGGAGCCTACCTAGACTCAGCCGGCTCT
CCACGCTTTGCCTGACCCTGCTTGCTCAACTCTACGTCTTTGTTTCGTTTTCTGTTCTGCGCCGTTACAG
ATCAGCGCTTCGACTAGGGATAACAGGGTAATTGTTTGAATGAGGCTTCAGTACTTTACAGAATCGTTGC
CTGCACATCTTGGAAACACTTGCTGGGATTACTTCGACTTCTTAACCCAACAGAAGGCTCGAGAAGGTAT
ATTGCTGTTGACAGGATCCACATTAACAACTTTAAGTCCAGCAATTTGAGTTAAGGGTGTTGCTCTCAAT
GATTTCACTAATGGTTCAATTTTTAATTTCTTTTCTTCTGGTTCAAAATTCAAGTTTCAAGTGAAAGTGT
AATATGCACCCATTTCTTTCAATAAATCTTCTAAATAGTCCACTAATGTTTTATTTTGTTTTTTACAAAA
TCAAGCAGCCTCTGCTATCAATATAGAACCTTGTATTCCATCTTTATCTCTAGCTGAGTCATCAATTACA
TATCCATAACTTTCTTCATAAGCAAAAACAAAATTTAATCCGTTATCTTCTTCTTTAGCAATTTCTCTAC
CCATTCATTTCAATCCAGTTAAAGTTTTTACAATCTTAACTCCATATTTTTCCTGAGCGATTCTATCACC
CAAATCACTTGTTACAAAACTTGAATATAGAGCCGGATTTTTTGGAATGCTATTTAAGCGTTTTAGATTT
GATAATTTTCAATCAATTAAAATTGGTCCTGTTTGATTTCCATCTAATCTTACAAAATGACCATCATGTT
TTATTGCCATTCCAAATCTGTCAGCATCTGGGTCATTCATAATAATAATATCTGCATCATGTTTAATACC
ATATTCAAGCGGTATTTTTCATGCAGGATCAAATTCTGGATTTGGATTTACAACATTTTTCAATGTTTCA
TCTTCAAATGCACGATCTTCACCCTCAATAACGTTATATCCTGATTCACGTAATCTTTTTGGGGTAAATT
TAGTTCCTGTTCCATTAACTGCGCTAAAAATAGGGCCCTGCCTCGGACTTCAAGGGGCTAGAATTCGAGC
AATTATCTTGTTTACTAAAACTGAATACCTTGCTATCTCTTTGATACATTTTTACAAAGCTGAATTAAAA
TGGTATAAATTAAATCACTTTTTTCAATTCTACCGGGTAGGGGAGGCGCTTTTCCCAAGGCAGTCTGGAG
CATGCGCTTTAGCAGCCCCGCTGGGCACTTGGCGCTACACAAGTGGCCTCTGGCCTCGCACACATTCCAC
ATCCACCGGTAGGCGCCAACCGGCTCCGTTCTTTGGTGGCCCCTTCGCGCCACCTTCTACTCCTCCCCTA
GTCAGGAAGTTCCCCCCCGCCCCGCAGCTCGCGTCGTGCAGGACGTGACAAATGGAAGTAGCACGTCTCA
CTAGTCTCGTGCAGATGGACAGCACCGCTGAGCAATGGAAGCGGGTAGGCCTTTGGGGCAGCGGCCAATA
GCAGCTTTGCTCCTTCGCTTTCTGGGCTCAGAGGCTGGGAAGGGGTGGGTCCGGGGGCGGGCTCAGGGGC
GGGCTCAGGGGCGGGGCGGGCGCCCGAAGGTCCTCCGGAGGCCCGGCATTCTGCACGCTTCAAAAGCGCA
CGTCTGCCGCGCTGTTCTCCTCTTCCTCATCTCCGGGCCTTTCGACCTTTAATTAACCACCATGGTGTCT
AAGGGCGAAGAGCTGATTAAGGAGAACATGCACATGAAGCTGTACATGGAGGGCACCGTGGACAACCATC
ACTTCAAGTGCACATCCGAGGGCGAAGGCAAGCCCTACGAGGGCACCCAGACCATGAGAATCAAGGTGGT
CGAGGGCGGCCCTCTCCCCTTCGCCTTCGACATCCTGGCTACTAGCTTCCTCTACGGCAGCAAGACCTTC
ATCAACCACACCCAGGGCATCCCCGACTTCTTCAAGCAGTCCTTCCCTGAGGGCTTCACATGGGAGAGAG
TCACCACATACGAAGACGGGGGCGTGCTGACCGCTACCCAGGACACCAGCCTCCAGGACGGCTGCCTCAT
CTACAACGTCAAGATCAGAGGGGTGAACTTCACATCCAACGGCCCTGTGATGCAGAAGAAAACACTCGGC
TGGGAGGCGTTCACCGAGACGCTGTACCCCGCTGACGGCGGCCTGGAAGGCAGAAACGACATGGCCCTGA
AGCTCGTGGGCGGGAGCCATCTGATCGCAAACGCCAAGACCACATATAGATCCAAGAAACCCGCTAAGAA
CCTCAAGATGCCTGGCGTGTACTATGTGGACTACAGACTGGAAAGAATCAAGGAGGCCAACAACGAGACC
TACGTCGAGCAGCACGAGGTGGCAGTGGCCAGATACTGCGACCTCCCTAGCAAACTGGGGCACAAGCTAA
ATTAGGTTTAAACATCAACCTCTGGATTACAAAATTTGTGAAAGATTGACTGGTATTCTTAACTATGTTG
CTCCTTTTACGCTATGTGGATACGCTGCTTTAATGCCTTTGTATCATGCTATTGCTTCCCGTATGGCTTT
CATTTTCTCCTCCTTGTATAAATCCTGGTTGCTGTCTCTTTATGAGGAGTTGTGGCCCGTTGTCAGGCAA
CGTGGCGTGGTGTGCACTGTGTTTGCTGACGCAACCCCCACTGGTTGGGGCATTGCCACCACCTGTCAGC
TCCTTTCCGGGACTTTCGCTTTCCCCCTCCCTATTGCCACGGCGGAACTCATCGCCGCCTGCCTTGCCCG
CTGCTGGACAGGGGCTCGGCTGTTGGGCACTGACAATTCCGTGGTGTTGTCGGGGAAGCTGACGTCCTTT
CCATGGCTGCTCGCCTGTGTTGCCACCTGGATTCTGCGCGGGACGTCCTTCTGCTACGTCCCTTCGGCCC
TCAATCCAGCGGACCTTCCTTCCCGCGGCCTGCTGCCGGCTCTGCGGCCTCTTCCGCGTCTTCGCCTTCG
CCCTCAGACGAGTCGGATCTCCCTTTGGGCCGCCTCCCCGCCTGGCCTGCAGGGGTACCTTTAAGACCAA
TGACTTACAAGGCAGCTGTAGATCTTAGCCACTTTTTAAAAGAAAAGAGGGGACTGGAAGGGCTAATTCA
CTCCCAACGAAGACAAGATATCCTTGATCTGTGGATCTACCACACACAAGGCTACTTCCCTGATTAGCAG
AACTACACACCAGGGCCAGGGGTCAGATATCCACTGACCTTTGGATGGTGCTACAAGCTAGTACCAGTTG
AGCCAGATAAGGTAGAAGAGGCCAATAAAGGAGAGAACACCAGCTTGTTACACCCTGTGAGCCTGCATGG
GATGGATGACCCGGAGAGAGAAGTGTTAGAGTGGAGGTTTGACAGCCGCCTAGCATTTCATCACGTGGCC
CGAGAGCTGCATCCGGAGTACTTCAAGAACTGCTGATATCGAGCTTGCTACAAGGGACTTTCCGCTGGGG
ACTTTCCAGGGAGGCGTGGCCTGGGCGGGACTGGGGAGTGGCGAGCCCTCAGATCCTGCATATAAGCAGC
TGCTTTTTGCCTGTACTGGGTCTCTCTGGTTAGACCAGATCTGAGCCTGGGAGCTCTCTGGCTAACTAGG
GAACCCACTGCTTAAGCCTCAATAAAGCTTGCCTTGAGTGCTTCAAGTAGTGTGTGCCCGTCTGTTGTGT
GACTCTGGTAACTAGAGATCCCTCAGACCCTTTTAGTCAGTGTGGAAAATCTCTAGCAGTAGTAGTTCAT
GTCATCTTATTATTCAGTATTTATAACTTGCAAAGAAATGAATATCAGAGAGTGAGAGGCCTTGACATTG
CTAGCGTTTTACCGTCGACCTCTAGCTAGAGCTTGGCGTAATCATGGTCATAGCTGTTTCCTGTGTGAAA
TTGTTATCCGCTCACAATTCCACACAACATACGAGCCGGAAGCATAAAGTGTAAAGCCTGGGGTGCCTAA
TGAGTGAGCTAACTCACATTAATTGCGTTGCGCTCACTGCCCGCTTTCCAGTCGGGAAACCTGTCGTGCC
AGCTGCATTAATGAATCGGCCAACGCGCGGGGAGAGGCGGTTTGCGTATTGGGCGCTCTTCCGCTTCCTC
GCTCACTGACTCGCTGCGCTCGGTCGTTCGGCTGCGGCGAGCGGTATCAGCTCACTCAAAGGCGGTAATA
CGGTTATCCACAGAATCAGGGGATAACGCAGGAAAGAACATGTGAGCAAAAGGCCAGCAAAAGGCCAGGA
ACCGTAAAAAGGCCGCGTTGCTGGCGTTTTTCCATAGGCTCCGCCCCCCTGACGAGCATCACAAAAATCG
ACGCTCAAGTCAGAGGTGGCGAAACCCGACAGGACTATAAAGATACCAGGCGTTTCCCCCTGGAAGCTCC
CTCGTGCGCTCTCCTGTTCCGACCCTGCCGCTTACCGGATACCTGTCCGCCTTTCTCCCTTCGGGAAGCG
TGGCGCTTTCTCATAGCTCACGCTGTAGGTATCTCAGTTCGGTGTAGGTCGTTCGCTCCAAGCTGGGCTG
TGTGCACGAACCCCCCGTTCAGCCCGACCGCTGCGCCTTATCCGGTAACTATCGTCTTGAGTCCAACCCG
GTAAGACACGACTTATCGCCACTGGCAGCAGCCACTGGTAACAGGATTAGCAGAGCGAGGTATGTAGGCG
GTGCTACAGAGTTCTTGAAGTGGTGGCCTAACTACGGCTACACTAGAAGAACAGTATTTGGTATCTGCGC
TCTGCTGAAGCCAGTTACCTTCGGAAAAAGAGTTGGTAGCTCTTGATCCGGCAAACAAACCACCGCTGGT
AGCGGTGGTTTTTTTGTTTGCAAGCAGCAGATTACGCGCAGAAAAAAAGGATCTCAAGAAGATCCTTTGA
TCTTTTCTACGGGGTCTGACGCTCAGTGGAACGAAAACTCACGTTAAGGGATTTTGGTCATGAGATTATC
AAAAAGGATCTTCACCTAGATCCTTTTAAATTAAAAATGAAGTTTTAAATCAATCTAAAGTATATATGAG
TAAACTTGGTCTGACAGTTACCAATGCTTAATCAGTGAGGCACCTATCTCAGCGATCTGTCTATTTCGTT
CATCCATAGTTGCCTGACTCCCCGTCGTGTAGATAACTACGATACGGGAGGGCTTACCATCTGGCCCCAG
TGCTGCAATGATACCGCGAGACCCACGCTCACCGGCTCCAGATTTATCAGCAATAAACCAGCCAGCCGGA
AGGGCCGAGCGCAGAAGTGGTCCTGCAACTTTATCCGCCTCCATCCAGTCTATTAATTGTTGCCGGGAAG
CTAGAGTAAGTAGTTCGCCAGTTAATAGTTTGCGCAACGTTGTTGCCATTGCTACAGGCATCGTGGTGTC
ACGCTCGTCGTTTGGTATGGCTTCATTCAGCTCCGGTTCCCAACGATCAAGGCGAGTTACATGATCCCCC
ATGTTGTGCAAAAAAGCGGTTAGCTCCTTCGGTCCTCCGATCGTTGTCAGAAGTAAGTTGGCCGCAGTGT
TATCACTCATGGTTATGGCAGCACTGCATAATTCTCTTACTGTCATGCCATCCGTAAGATGCTTTTCTGT
GACTGGTGAGTACTCAACCAAGTCATTCTGAGAATAGTGTATGCGGCGACCGAGTTGCTCTTGCCCGGCG
TCAATACGGGATAATACCGCGCCACATAGCAGAACTTTAAAAGTGCTCATCATTGGAAAACGTTCTTCGG
GGCGAAAACTCTCAAGGATCTTACCGCTGTTGAGATCCAGTTCGATGTAACCCACTCGTGCACCCAACTG
ATCTTCAGCATCTTTTACTTTCACCAGCGTTTCTGGGTGAGCAAAAACAGGAAGGCAAAATGCCGCAAAA
AAGGGAATAAGGGCGACACGGAAATGTTGAATACTCATACTCTTCCTTTTTCAATATTATTGAAGCATTT
ATCAGGGTTATTGTCTCATGAGCGGATACATATTTGAATGTATTTAGAAAAATAAACAAATAGGGGTTCC
GCGCACATTTCCCCGAAAAGTGCCACCTGACGTCGACGGATCGGGAGATCAACTTGTTTATTGCAGCTTA
TAATGGTTACAAATAAAGCAATAGCATCACAAATTTCACAAATAAAGCATTTTTTTCACTGCATTCTAGT
TGTGGTTTGTCCAAACTCATCAATGTATCTTATCATGTCTGGATCAACTGGATAACTCAAGCTAACCAAA
ATCATCCCAAACTTCCCACCCCATACCCTATTACCACTGCCAATTACCTGTGGTTTCATTTACTCTAAAC
CTGTGATTCCTCTGAATTATTTTCATTTTAAAGAAATTGTATTTGTTAAATATGTACTACAAACTTAGTA
GT
Features (pLannotate 1.2.2; 23 found; start..end, strand, type, name):
    377..634     +  LTR            5' LTR (truncated): truncated 5' long terminal repeat (LTR) from HIV-1
    681..806     +  misc_feature   HIV-1 Ψ: packaging signal of human immunodeficiency virus type 1
    790..1128    +  CDS            HIV-1 gag (fragment): gag protein from human immunodeficiency virus 1; gag
   1303..1536    +  misc_feature   RRE: The Rev response element (RRE) of HIV-1 allows for Rev-dependent mRNA export from the nucleus to the cytoplasm.
   1913..2013    +  CDS            Rev (fragment): human immunodeficiency virus 1 (HIV-1) Rev protein; rev; enhances nuclear export of unspliced and incompletely spliced viral mRNAs
   2028..2143    +  misc_feature   cPPT/CTS: central polypurine tract and central termination sequence of HIV-1 (lacking the first T)
   2185..2396    +  promoter       EF-1α core promoter: core promoter for human elongation factor EF-1α
   2396..2663    +  LTR            5' LTR (truncated): truncated 5' long terminal repeat (LTR) from human T-cell leukemia virus (HTLV) type 1
   3608..3731    +  ncRNA          3' miR-30a: sequence downstream of the 71-nt precursor of the human miR-30a microRNA (Zeng et al., 2002) miRNA
   3745..4244    +  promoter       PGK promoter: mouse phosphoglycerate kinase 1 promoter
   4262..4972    +  CDS            mTagBFP2: mTagBFP2 is a basic (constitutively fluorescent) blue fluorescent protein published in 2011, derived from Entacmaea quadricolor. It is reported to be a very rapidly-maturing monomer with very low acid sensitivity.
   4984..5571    +  misc_feature   WPRE: woodchuck hepatitis virus posttranscriptional regulatory element
   5585..5983    +  CDS            nef (fragment): NEF_HV1BR - Experimental evidence at protein level: Swiss-Prot protein existence level 1. Extracellular Nef protein targets CD4(+) T-lymphocytes for apoptosis by interacting with CXCR4 surface receptors (PubMed:14990729). From Human immunodeficiency virus type 1 group M subtype B (isolate BRU/LAI) (HIV-1).
   6031..6288    +  LTR            5' LTR (truncated): truncated 5' long terminal repeat (LTR) from HIV-1
   6441..6457    -  protein_bind   lac operator: The lac repressor binds to the lac operator to inhibit transcription in E. coli. This inhibition can be relieved by adding lactose or isopropyl-β-D-thiogalactopyranoside (IPTG). lac repressor encoded by lacI
   6465..6495    -  promoter       lac promoter: promoter for the E. coli lac operon
   6510..6531    -  protein_bind   CAP binding site: CAP binding activates transcription in the presence of cAMP. E. coli catabolite activator protein
   6544..6636    -  CDS            lacI (fragment): lac repressor; lacI; The lac repressor binds to the lac operator to inhibit transcription in E. coli. This inhibition can be relieved by adding lactose or isopropyl-β-D-thiogalactopyranoside (IPTG).
   6819..7407    -  rep_origin     ori: high-copy-number ColE1/pMB1/pBR322/pUC origin of replication
   7578..8438    -  CDS            AmpR: β-lactamase; bla; confers resistance to ampicillin, carbenicillin, and related antibiotics
   8439..8543    -  promoter       AmpR promoter: bla
   8591..8725    +  polyA_signal   SV40 poly(A) signal: SV40 polyadenylation signal
   8892..329     +  CDS            nef (fragment) (across the origin): NEF_HV1BR - Experimental evidence at protein level: Swiss-Prot protein existence level 1. Extracellular Nef protein targets CD4(+) T-lymphocytes for apoptosis by interacting with CXCR4 surface receptors (PubMed:14990729). From Human immunodeficiency virus type 1 group M subtype B (isolate BRU/LAI) (HIV-1).
