[The description below was written by a language model from this plasmid's Addgene catalogue record and pLannotate feature annotations shown in this document.]
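Description:
LHAPTW is a lentiviral shRNAmir backbone built on pLVX-Puro, intended for RNA interference with a blue fluorescent marker identifying transduced cells. It is maintained in E. coli through a high-copy ColE1/pUC-type origin and an ampicillin resistance gene (β-lactamase with its own promoter). Remnants of the lac promoter/operator region and an SV40 polyadenylation signal also lie in the bacterial backbone. The viral portion carries the standard HIV-1 transfer-vector elements. These are LTR sequences flanking the cassette, the Ψ packaging signal with a partial gag fragment, the Rev response element for Rev-dependent nuclear export of the genomic RNA, and the cPPT/CTS, which aids nuclear import. A WPRE upstream of the 3' LTR enhances transcript expression. Short nef fragments adjacent to the LTRs are residual viral sequence.

The payload consists of two expression units in the same orientation. The catalogue lists the insert promoter as "EH", which matches the annotated EF-1α core promoter fused directly to an HTLV-1 LTR segment, a composite Pol II promoter. It drives the synthetic miR-AB scaffold. Only 3' miR-30a flanking sequence is annotated within that region, and the roughly 900 nt between the promoter and this flank has no annotation, so the detailed scaffold architecture and any stuffer or cloning sites are not defined by the record. Downstream, a mouse PGK promoter independently expresses mTagBFP2. No puromycin resistance gene is annotated, which suggests the reporter occupies the selection marker position of the parent vector. The associated toolkit describes colour-barcoded multiplex RNAi at the single-cell level. In that scheme, LHAPTW serves as the blue-labelled recipient for a user's miRNA-embedded shRNA.
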