Addgene plasmid #205677: LHAPTW
Purpose: shRNAmir backbone for RNA interference, with mTagBFP2 reporter
Depositing lab: Dapeng Wang. Depositing organization: Shandong Medical and Pharmaceutical University. Publication: miR-AB, a miRNA-based shRNA viral toolkit for multicolor-barcoded multiplex RNAi at a single-cell level. Wang D, Xiu J, Zhao J, Luo J. EMBO Rep. 2022 Apr 5;23(4):e53691. doi: 10.15252/embr.202153691. Epub 2022 Feb 24. PubMed 35201651.
Backbone
  Vector backbone: pLVX-Puro
  Backbone manufacturer: Clontech
  Vector type: Lentiviral
Growth in bacteria
  Bacterial resistance: Ampicillin, 100 μg/mL
  Growth temperature: 37°C
  Growth strain: NEB Stable
  Copy number: High Copy
Gene/Insert
  Gene/Insert name: miR-AB
  Species: Synthetic
  Promoter: EH
  Cloning method: Restriction Enzyme; 5′ cloning site BamHI (unknown if destroyed); 3′ cloning site ApaI (unknown if destroyed)
  Sequencing primers: 3′ PGK Reverse: GCCAGAGGCCACTTGTGTAG
Terms and licenses: Academic/Nonprofit Terms; Industry Terms: Not Available to Industry
How to cite: LHAPTW was a gift from Dapeng Wang (Addgene plasmid # 205677 ; http://n2t.net/addgene:205677 ; RRID:Addgene_205677)
